Addgene plasmid #226793: pCMK83
Purpose: Integrates slr0214 (HIP1 methyltransferase) into gidB-atpI locus of E. coli DH10B
Depositing lab: David Nielsen. Depositing organization: Arizona State University. Publication: Highly iterated palindrome 1 sequence improves Synechococcus sp. PCC 7002 transformation efficiencies in a homology- and methylation-dependent manner. Kamoku C, Nielsen DR. Biotechnol Prog. 2025 Jan 23:e3518. doi: 10.1002/btpr.3518. PubMed 39846505.
Backbone
  Vector backbone: p15A
  Backbone size w/o insert (bp): 3446
  Total vector size (bp): 4784
  Vector type: Bacterial Expression
Growth in bacteria
  Bacterial resistance: Ampicillin, 100 μg/mL
  Growth temperature: 37°C
  Growth strain: NEB Stable
  Copy number: Low Copy
Gene/Insert
  Gene/Insert name: slr0214
  Species: Synechocystis sp. PCC 6803
  Insert size (bp): 1338
  Entrez Gene: slr0214 (a.k.a. SYNGTS_2246)
  Promoter: Tetracycline resistance cassette promoter (constitutive)
  Cloning method: Golden Gate
  Sequencing primers: 5′ n/a
Terms and licenses: Academic/Nonprofit Terms; Industry Terms: Not Available to Industry
Depositor comments: Please visit https://doi.org/10.1101/2024.09.10.611283 for bioRxiv preprint.
How to cite: pCMK83 was a gift from David Nielsen (Addgene plasmid # 226793 ; http://n2t.net/addgene:226793 ; RRID:Addgene_226793)
