[The description below was written by a language model from this plasmid's Addgene catalogue record and pLannotate feature annotations shown in this document.]
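Description:
pCMK83 is a low-copy bacterial plasmid built on a p15A-origin backbone and selected with ampicillin through a bla (AmpR) cassette driven by its own promoter. It was assembled by Golden Gate cloning and is designed as a donor for chromosomal integration rather than for plasmid-borne expression: its stated purpose is to insert slr0214, the HIP1 methyltransferase gene from Synechocystis sp. PCC 6803, into the gidB–atpI locus of E. coli DH10B. The p15A origin is compatible with ColE1-type plasmids, so it can coexist with a second plasmid in the same cell. Short fragments matching a pBR322 bom site and an RSF origin are also annotated near the origin.

The feature table fits this design. A fragment of rsmG (gidB) and the atpI coding sequence sit about 1.7 kb apart and evidently act as the homology arms directing recombination into the intergenic region. Between them lies a tet promoter on the reverse strand, matching the record's description of constitutive expression from the tetracycline resistance cassette promoter. The slr0214 coding sequence (about 1.3 kb) is not annotated itself, but the unannotated gap between the gidB fragment and the promoter is the right size and position for it, reading in the reverse orientation. The record does not state how integration is carried out or selected, and no marker is annotated between the arms. The sequenced record (4,685 nt) is slightly shorter than the catalogued total size.

According to the associated publication title, the work concerns methylation- and homology-dependent effects of the highly iterated palindrome 1 (HIP1) sequence on transformation of Synechococcus sp. PCC 7002. This suggests the resulting E. coli strain is used to HIP1-methylate plasmid DNA before cyanobacterial transformation.
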