Features (pLannotate 1.2.2; 8 found; start..end, strand, type, name):
    102..123     +  misc_feature   bom (fragment): basis of mobility region from pBR322
    222..277     -  rep_origin     RSF ori (fragment): Plasmids containing the RSF 1030 origin of replication can be propagated in E. coli cells that contain additional plasmids with compatible origins.
    365..910     -  rep_origin     p15A ori: Plasmids containing the medium-copy-number p15A origin of replication can be propagated in E. coli cells that contain a second plasmid with the ColE1 origin.
   1112..1489    +  CDS            rsmG (fragment): RSMG_ECOLI - Also known as gidB. Experimental evidence at protein level: Swiss-Prot protein existence level 1. Specifically methylates the N7 position of guanine in position 527 of 16S rRNA. Requires the intact 30S subunit for methylation. From Escherichia coli (strain K12).
   2984..3012    -  promoter       tet promoter: E. coli promoter for tetracycline efflux protein gene
   3179..3556    +  CDS            atpI: ATPZ_ECOLI - Also known as uncI. Experimental evidence at protein level: Swiss-Prot protein existence level 1. A possible function for this protein is to guide the assembly of the membrane sector of the ATPase enzyme complex. From Escherichia coli (strain K12).
   3647..3751    +  promoter       AmpR promoter: bla
   3752..4612    +  CDS            AmpR: β-lactamase; bla; confers resistance to ampicillin, carbenicillin, and related antibiotics
>Addgene plasmid #226793 | pCMK83 | addgene full sequence | sequence record 455428 | Addgene NGS Result
TGAAGATCCTTTTTGATAATCTCATGACCAAAATCCCTTAACGTGAGTTTTCGTTCCACTGAGCGTCAGA
CCCCGTAGAAAAGATCAAAGGATCTTCGCGCTAGCGGAGTGTATACTGGCTTACTATGTTGGCACTGATG
AGGGTGTCAGTGAAGTGCTTCATGTGGCAGGAGAAAAAAGGCTGCACCGGTGCGTCAGCAGAATATGTGA
TACAGGATATATTCCGCTTCCTCGCTCACTGACTCGCTACGCTCGGTCGTTCGACTGCGGCGAGCGGAAA
TGGCTTACGAACGGGGCGGAGATTTCCTGGAAGATGCCAGGAAGATACTTAACAGGGAAGTGAGAGGGCC
GCGGCAAAGCCGTTTTTCCATAGGCTCCGCCCCCCTGACAAGCATCACGAAATCTGACGCTCAAATCAGT
GGTGGCGAAACCCGACAGGACTATAAAGATACCAGGCGTTTCCCCCTGGCGGCTCCCTCGTGCGCTCTCC
TGTTCCTGCCTTTCGGTTTACCGGTGTCATTCCGCTGTTATGGCCGCGTTTGTCTCATTCCACGCCTGAC
ACTCAGTTCCGGGTAGGCAGTTCGCTCCAAGCTGGACTGTATGCACGAACCCCCCGTTCAGTCCGACCGC
TGCGCCTTATCCGGTAACTATCGTCTTGAGTCCAACCCGGAAAGACATGCAAAAGCACCACTGGCAGCAG
CCACTGGTAATTGATTTAGAGGAGTTAGTCTTGAAGTCATGCGCCGGTTAAGGCTAAACTGAAAGGACAA
GTTTTGGTGACTGCGCTCCTCCAAGCCAGTTACCTCGGTTCAAAGAGTTGGTAGCTCAGAGAACCTTCGA
AAAACCGCCCTGCAAGGCGGTTTTTTCGTTTTCAGAGCAAGAGATTACGCGCAGACCAAAACGATCTCAA
GAAGATCATCTTATTAATCAGATAAAATATTTCTAGATTTCAGTGCAATTTATCTCTTCAAATGTAGCAC
CTGAAGTCAGCCCCATACGATATAAGTTGTAAACGCCAGCAACGCGGCCTTTTTACGGTTCCTGGCCTTT
TGCTGGCCTTTTGCTCACATGTTCTTTCCTGCGTTATCCCCTGATTCTGTGGATAACCGTATTACCGCCT
TTGAGTGAGCCTGAAGCCCATTTCACTCTGTTGGATAGCCTTGGTAAACGCGTGCGTTTCCTTCGTCAGG
TGCAACATGAGCTTAAACTGGAGAATATTGAACCAGTACAGAGCAGGGTAGAAGAGTTTCCTTCAGAGCC
GCCATTTGATGGCGTAATTAGCCGCGCTTTTGCCTCTCTGAACGATATGGTGAGCTGGTGCCACCATCTT
CCTGGTGAGCAAGGCCGTTTCTACGCGCTGAAAGGGCAAATGCCGGAAGATGAAATCGCTTTGTTGCCCG
AAGAATATCAGGTCGAATCAGTGGTTAAACTTCAGGTTCCAGCCCTGGATGGCGAACGTCATCTGGTGGT
GATTAAAGCAAATAAAATTTAATTTTTATCAAAAAAATCATAAAAAATTGACCGGTTAGACTGTTAACAA
CAACCAGGTTTTCTACTGATATAACTGGTTACATTTAACGCCACGTTCACTCTTTTGCATCAACAAGATA
ACGTGGCTTTTTTTGGTAAGCAGAAAATAAGTCATTAGTGAAAATATGGCTAACTGCTTTAGGAATGGGA
TTTGGCACATAAATATCGACTAGCCTGGGGCAAATTGTAATGTAGTAATGTTCGGTCTTGGGGCTCCAGT
TCATAAACCGGCAAATCCTCAACAGAACAATTCAATGCGGCCATAACCTGTTCTCCCAAAACCTTAGCCA
GCAAAGGTACGACGGAGTTACCAATTTCCCGAAAGCCGTGCCAGATGGTGTTGTGGAACTGAAACCAATC
CGGATAGGTATGGAGTCTGGCCGCTTCTCTCACAGTTATACATCTAGGTAAGGCGTAGTGTATTGGCCTA
GGGGCGGTATAAGCACCCTTATCACTAGCAGTGCCGGCCCTCAGGGTATTACATAAACCAGTTTTTGATA
GCCGCAGAAAGCGACTGGTTCTTTCCACCGTTCCAGGGACAGTATCCGCAAATCTTTTCATTGATTTTTC
AGTATGTTGAGAACCAATATGGCCATAAACTAAATTATTAACTTGGCGCTTATGGCAGAGGGAAAATGCT
CCATTTGCATGGATGGCATAACTTTTTCTCAGGGCTGAATAATCCAATAATTCTGATGGAATACCTTGGT
CTTCTCCTACTGCATAGGGTGTATGGTCAACTAGATCATCAATGGCTTCTCCACAGGTAAATGGCGGTTT
ATAAGCTATGTTAGAAACTGATTTTTCAGAACAATTACTTTGTTTTAATTCAGCAACGTCAAAATAGAGT
GGAAGGGGATAGGTGACAGGCTTGACATCTTTTCTGGAGCCGAGAATAATCAACCTTTTTCGTTTTTGGG
GAGCACCATAGAGGGACGCATCTAGCACTAAAATTGGTTTTTCGATGTGGTAACCAATGGTTTCAAATTC
CCTAACTAATTCCTCTAAAAATTTTTTATGTTGCCCCGATCGCATACCGGGAACATTTTCAAATAAAAAA
TATTTGGGTTTGAGATCCCGAATCATTCGCACATATTCAAACACCAAGGAGTTACGAGGATCATCCAACT
GCCTTTTACCCATGAGGGAAAAGCCTTGACAGGGAGGGCCTCCAGCAATCAGGTCTATATCGCTTGAATA
ACCTTTATTATTTAACTTTCTTAGAATTTCGCCCGCACTTACCAGAGCAATATCCCGACAGATAGTAACA
CCATAGGGAAAATTATGATGATGGACCAAACAATGCACTGCATCAAATTCCACCGCGGCGGCAATATCAA
ATCCAGCGGCTTCTAAACCCAAGGACATGCCACCACAGCCCGCAAACAAGTCGATGGCAATGGGTCTGGC
CATGGTTTTTCCTCCTAGCAATTTAACTGTGATAAACTACCGCATTAAAGCTTATCGATGATAAGCTGTC
AAACATGAGAATTACAACTTATATCGTATGGGGCTGACATACTTATTGTTTGAAATCACGGGGGCGCACC
GTATAATTTGACCGCTTTTTGATGCTTGACTCTAAGCCTTAAAGAAAGTTTTATACGACACGCGGCATAC
CTCGAAGGGAGCAGGAGTGAAAAACGTGATGTCTGTGTCGCTCGTGAGTCGAAACGTTGCTCGGAAGCTT
CTGCTCGTTCAGTTACTGGTGGTGATAGCAAGTGGATTGCTGTTCAGCCTCAAAGACCCCTTCTGGGGCG
TCTCTGCAATAAGCGGGGGCCTGGCAGTCTTTCTGCCTAACGTTTTGTTTATGATATTTGCCTGGCGTCA
CCAGGCGCATACACCAGCGAAAGGCCGGGTGGCCTGGACATTCGCATTTGGCGAAGCTTTCAAAGTTCTG
GCGATGTTGGTGTTACTGGTGGTGGCGTTGGCGGTTTTAAAGGCGGTATTCTTGCCGCTGATCGTTACGT
GGGTTTTGGTGCTGGTGGTTCAGATACTGGCACCGGCTGTAATTAACAACAAAGGGTAACTCGTTTCGAT
ACGCCTATTTTTATAGGTTAATGTCATGATAATAATGGTTTCTTAGACGTCAGGTGGCACTTTTCGGGGA
AATGTGCGCGGAACCCCTATTTGTTTATTTTTCTAAATACATTCAAATATGTATCCGCTCATGAGACAAT
AACCCTGATAAATGCTTCAATAATATTGAAAAAGGAAGAGTATGAGTATTCAACATTTCCGTGTCGCCCT
TATTCCCTTTTTTGCGGCATTTTGCCTTCCTGTTTTTGCTCACCCAGAAACGCTGGTGAAAGTAAAAGAT
GCTGAAGATCAGTTGGGTGCACGAGTGGGTTACATCGAACTGGATCTCAACAGCGGTAAGATCCTTGAGA
GTTTTCGCCCCGAAGAACGTTTTCCAATGATGAGCACTTTTAAAGTTCTGCTATGTGGCGCGGTATTATC
CCGTATTGACGCCGGGCAAGAGCAACTCGGTCGCCGCATACACTATTCTCAGAATGACTTGGTTGAGTAC
TCACCAGTCACAGAAAAGCATCTTACGGATGGCATGACAGTAAGAGAATTATGCAGTGCTGCCATAACCA
TGAGTGATAACACTGCGGCCAACTTACTTCTGACAACGATCGGAGGACCGAAGGAGCTAACCGCTTTTTT
GCACAACATGGGGGATCATGTAACTCGCCTTGATCGTTGGGAACCGGAGCTGAATGAAGCCATACCAAAC
GACGAGCGTGACACCACGATGCCTGTAGCAATGGCAACAACGTTGCGCAAACTATTAACTGGCGAACTAC
TTACTCTAGCTTCCCGGCAACAATTAATAGACTGGATGGAGGCGGATAAAGTTGCAGGACCACTTCTGCG
CTCGGCCCTTCCGGCTGGCTGGTTTATTGCTGATAAATCTGGAGCCGGTGAGCGTGGGTCTCGCGGTATC
ATTGCAGCACTGGGGCCAGATGGTAAGCCCTCCCGTATCGTAGTTATCTACACGACGGGGAGTCAGGCAA
CTATGGATGAACGAAATAGACAGATCGCTGAGATAGGTGCCTCACTGATTAAGCATTGGTAACTGTCAGA
CCAAGTTTACTCATATATACTTTAGATTGATTTAAAACTTCATTTTTAATTTAAAAGGATCTAGG
